Addgene plasmid #96940: pMSCVpuro-Venus
Purpose: Retroviral plasmid containing Venus for labeling of cells
Depositing lab: Lee Grimes. Publication: A guide to choosing fluorescent protein combinations for flow cytometric analysis based on spectral overlap. Kleeman B, Olsson A, Newkold T, Kofron M, DeLay M, Hildeman D, Grimes HL. Cytometry A. 2018 Mar 13. doi: 10.1002/cyto.a.23360. PubMed 29533508.
Backbone
  Vector backbone: MSCVpuro
  Backbone size w/o insert (bp): 6295
  Total vector size (bp): 7021
  Vector type: Mammalian Expression
  Selectable markers: Puromycin
Growth in bacteria
  Bacterial resistance: Ampicillin, 100 μg/mL
  Growth temperature: 37°C
  Growth strain: NEB Stable
  Copy number: High Copy
Gene/Insert
  Gene/Insert name: Venus Fluorescent Protein
  Species: Synthetic
  Insert size (bp): 732
  Cloning method: Gibson Cloning
  Sequencing primers: 5′ MSCVpuro 5 primer; 3′ MSCVpuro 3 primer
Terms and licenses: Academic/Nonprofit Terms; Industry Terms: Not Available to Industry
How to cite: pMSCVpuro-Venus was a gift from Lee Grimes (Addgene plasmid # 96940 ; http://n2t.net/addgene:96940 ; RRID:Addgene_96940)
