[The description below was written by a language model from this plasmid's Addgene catalogue record and pLannotate feature annotations shown in this document.]
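Description:
pMSCVpuro-Venus is a gammaretroviral transfer plasmid built on the MSCVpuro (murine stem cell virus) backbone, designed to deliver the yellow fluorescent protein Venus into mammalian cells for stable labeling. In bacteria it is maintained through a high-copy ColE1/pUC-type origin and selected with ampicillin via the β-lactamase gene and its native promoter. The remaining bacterial backbone carries only non-functional remnants of earlier cloning vectors (fragments of lacI, lacZα, rop, bom and the tetracycline resistance gene, plus a lac promoter/operator), along with a short env fragment next to the 5' LTR.

The viral cassette is flanked by 5' and 3' long terminal repeats from murine embryonic stem cell virus. Downstream of the 5' LTR lie the MESV Ψ packaging signal and a truncated MMLV gag segment lacking its start codon, which together allow the genomic RNA to be encapsidated when gag-pol and envelope proteins are supplied in trans by a packaging system. The synthetic Venus coding sequence, inserted by Gibson assembly, follows directly with no promoter of its own, so it is expressed from the 5' LTR. An internal mouse PGK promoter then drives puromycin N-acetyltransferase, allowing transduced cells to be selected with puromycin.

After integration, cells constitutively express Venus. The plasmid was deposited in connection with work on choosing fluorescent protein combinations for flow cytometry based on spectral overlap. Two full sequence records exist: the depositor's at 7,021 nt and a repository sequencing result at 6,990 nt. They share an identical feature set, and the roughly 31 nt difference falls in unannotated backbone between the 3' LTR and the lac operator.
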