Features (pLannotate 1.2.2; 19 found; start..end, strand, type, name):
    579..920     +  misc_feature   MESV Ψ: packaging signal of murine embryonic stem cell virus
    987..1403    +  CDS            gag (truncated): truncated Moloney murine leukemia virus (MMLV) gag gene lacking the start codon
   1431..2147    +  CDS            Venus: Venus is a basic (constitutively fluorescent) yellow fluorescent protein published in 2002, derived from Aequorea victoria. It is reported to be a rapidly-maturing weak dimer with moderate acid sensitivity.
   2164..2663    +  promoter       PGK promoter: mouse phosphoglycerate kinase 1 promoter
   2684..3283    +  CDS            PuroR: puromycin N-acetyltransferase; pac from Streptomyces alboniger; confers resistance to puromycin
   3383..3897    +  LTR            3' LTR: 3' long terminal repeat from murine embryonic stem cell virus
   4090..4106    -  protein_bind   lac operator: The lac repressor binds to the lac operator to inhibit transcription in E. coli. This inhibition can be relieved by adding lactose or isopropyl-β-D-thiogalactopyranoside (IPTG). lac repressor encoded by lacI
   4114..4144    -  promoter       lac promoter: promoter for the E. coli lac operon
   4159..4180    -  protein_bind   CAP binding site: CAP binding activates transcription in the presence of cAMP. E. coli catabolite activator protein
   4193..4285    -  CDS            lacI (fragment): lac repressor; lacI; The lac repressor binds to the lac operator to inhibit transcription in E. coli. This inhibition can be relieved by adding lactose or isopropyl-β-D-thiogalactopyranoside (IPTG).
   4468..5056    -  rep_origin     ori: high-copy-number ColE1/pMB1/pBR322/pUC origin of replication
   5227..6087    -  CDS            AmpR: β-lactamase; bla; confers resistance to ampicillin, carbenicillin, and related antibiotics
   6088..6192    -  promoter       AmpR promoter: bla
   6287..6322    +  CDS            rop (fragment): Rop protein, which maintains plasmids at low copy number; rop
   6424..6523    +  misc_feature   bom (fragment): basis of mobility region from pBR322
   6529..6678    -  CDS            lacZα (fragment): LacZα fragment of β-galactosidase; lacZ fragment
   6678..6879    -  CDS            TcR (fragment): tetracycline efflux protein; tet; confers resistance to tetracycline
   6880..6978    +  CDS            env (fragment): murine leukemia virus gPr80 envelope polyprotein precursor; env; proteolytically cleaved into gp70SU and p15TM subunits
   7020..515     +  LTR            5' LTR (across the origin): 5' long terminal repeat from murine embryonic stem cell virus
>Addgene plasmid #96940 | pMSCVpuro-Venus | depositor full sequence | sequence record 178462 | pMSCVpuro-Venus sequence 7021 bps
TGAAAGACCCCACCTGTAGGTTTGGCAAGCTAGCTTAAGTAACGCCATTTTGCAAGGCATGGAAAATACA
TAACTGAGAATAGAGAAGTTCAGATCAAGGTTAGGAACAGAGAGACAGCAGAATATGGGCCAAACAGGAT
ATCTGTGGTAAGCAGTTCCTGCCCCGGCTCAGGGCCAAGAACAGATGGTCCCCAGATGCGGTCCCGCCCT
CAGCAGTTTCTAGAGAACCATCAGATGTTTCCAGGGTGCCCCAAGGACCTGAAATGACCCTGTGCCTTAT
TTGAACTAACCAATCAGTTCGCTTCTCGCTTCTGTTCGCGCGCTTCTGCTCCCCGAGCTCAATAAAAGAG
CCCACAACCCCTCACTCGGCGCGCCAGTCCTCCGATAGACTGCGTCGCCCGGGTACCCGTATTCCCAATA
AAGCCTCTTGCTGTTTGCATCCGAATCGTGGACTCGCTGATCCTTGGGAGGGTCTCCTCAGATTGATTGA
CTGCCCACCTCGGGGGTCTTTCATTTGGAGGTTCCACCGAGATTTGGAGACCCCTGCCCAGGGACCACCG
ACCCCCCCGCCGGGAGGTAAGCTGGCCAGCGGTCGTTTCGTGTCTGTCTCTGTCTTTGTGCGTGTTTGTG
CCGGCATCTAATGTTTGCGCCTGCGTCTGTACTAGTTAGCTAACTAGCTCTGTATCTGGCGGACCCGTGG
TGGAACTGACGAGTTCTGAACACCCGGCCGCAACCCTGGGAGACGTCCCAGGGACTTTGGGGGCCGTTTT
TGTGGCCCGACCTGAGGAAGGGAGTCGATGTGGAATCCGACCCCGTCAGGATATGTGGTTCTGGTAGGAG
ACGAGAACCTAAAACAGTTCCCGCCTCCGTCTGAATTTTTGCTTTCGGTTTGGAACCGAAGCCGCGCGTC
TTGTCTGCTGCAGCGCTGCAGCATCGTTCTGTGTTGTCTCTGTCTGACTGTGTTTCTGTATTTGTCTGAA
AATTAGGGCCAGACTGTTACCACTCCCTTAAGTTTGACCTTAGGTCACTGGAAAGATGTCGAGCGGATCG
CTCACAACCAGTCGGTAGATGTCAAGAAGAGACGTTGGGTTACCTTCTGCTCTGCAGAATGGCCAACCTT
TAACGTCGGATGGCCGCGAGACGGCACCTTTAACCGAGACCTCATCACCCAGGTTAAGATCAAGGTCTTT
TCACCTGGCCCGCATGGACACCCAGACCAGGTCCCCTACATCGTGACCTGGGAAGCCTTGGCTTTTGACC
CCCCTCCCTGGGTCAAGCCCTTTGTACACCCTAAGCCTCCGCCTCCTCTTCCTCCATCCGCCCCGTCTCT
CCCCCTTGAACCTCCTCGTTCGACCCCGCCTCGATCCTCCCTTTATCCAGCCCTCACTCCTTCTCTAGGC
GCCGGAATTAGATCTCTCGAGGTTGCCACCATGGTCAGCAAGGGAGAAGAACTTTTCACGGGCGTGGTAC
CTATCCTCGTGGAGCTGGACGGTGATGTGAACGGACATAAGTTTAGCGTTTCTGGTGAAGGCGAAGGGGA
CGCTACGTACGGTAAGCTCACGCTCAAACTGATCTGTACCACCGGGAAGCTGCCCGTGCCTTGGCCGACA
TTGGTTACTACCCTGGGGTATGGCCTCCAGTGTTTCGCAAGATACCCCGACCACATGAAGCAGCACGACT
TCTTTAAAAGCGCCATGCCAGAAGGATACGTCCAGGAGAGGACGATATTTTTTAAGGATGATGGCAATTA
TAAGACCCGCGCAGAAGTTAAATTCGAAGGGGATACTCTGGTGAACAGGATCGAGTTGAAGGGGATAGAT
TTTAAGGAGGACGGTAATATTCTCGGGCACAAATTGGAGTACAACTATAACAGTCACAATGTTTATATCA
CCGCCGATAAGCAAAAGAACGGCATAAAAGCCAATTTTAAGATCAGACATAATATCGAGGACGGCGGGGT
CCAGCTCGCCGACCATTATCAGCAGAATACCCCAATAGGCGATGGACCAGTACTCTTGCCTGACAACCAT
TACCTGTCTTACCAAAGCGCACTGTCAAAGGACCCAAACGAGAAACGGGATCATATGGTTCTCCTGGAAT
TCGTCACAGCAGCCGGGATCACACTCGGGATGGACGAGTTGTACAAGTAAAACGAATTCTACCGGGTAGG
GGAGGCGCTTTTCCCAAGGCAGTCTGGAGCATGCGCTTTAGCAGCCCCGCTGGGCACTTGGCGCTACACA
AGTGGCCTCTGGCCTCGCACACATTCCACATCCACCGGTAGGCGCCAACCGGCTCCGTTCTTTGGTGGCC
CCTTCGCGCCACCTTCTACTCCTCCCCTAGTCAGGAAGTTCCCCCCCGCCCCGCAGCTCGCGTCGTGCAG
GACGTGACAAATGGAAGTAGCACGTCTCACTAGTCTCGTGCAGATGGACAGCACCGCTGAGCAATGGAAG
CGGGTAGGCCTTTGGGGCAGCGGCCAATAGCAGCTTTGCTCCTTCGCTTTCTGGGCTCAGAGGCTGGGAA
GGGGTGGGTCCGGGGGCGGGCTCAGGGGCGGGCTCAGGGGCGGGGCGGGCGCCCGAAGGTCCTCCGGAGG
CCCGGCATTCTGCACGCTTCAAAAGCGCACGTCTGCCGCGCTGTTCTCCTCTTCCTCATCTCCGGGCCTT
TCGACCTGCAGCCCAAGCTTACCATGACCGAGTACAAGCCCACGGTGCGCCTCGCCACCCGCGACGACGT
CCCCAGGGCCGTACGCACCCTCGCCGCCGCGTTCGCCGACTACCCCGCCACGCGCCACACCGTCGATCCG
GACCGCCACATCGAGCGGGTCACCGAGCTGCAAGAACTCTTCCTCACGCGCGTCGGGCTCGACATCGGCA
AGGTGTGGGTCGCGGACGACGGCGCCGCGGTGGCGGTCTGGACCACGCCGGAGAGCGTCGAAGCGGGGGC
GGTGTTCGCCGAGATCGGCCCGCGCATGGCCGAGTTGAGCGGTTCCCGGCTGGCCGCGCAGCAACAGATG
GAAGGCCTCCTGGCGCCGCACCGGCCCAAGGAGCCCGCGTGGTTCCTGGCCACCGTCGGCGTCTCGCCCG
ACCACCAGGGCAAGGGTCTGGGCAGCGCCGTCGTGCTCCCCGGAGTGGAGGCGGCCGAGCGCGCCGGGGT
GCCCGCCTTCCTGGAGACCTCCGCGCCCCGCAACCTCCCCTTCTACGAGCGGCTCGGCTTCACCGTCACC
GCCGACGTCGAGGTGCCCGAAGGACCGCGCACCTGGTGCATGACCCGCAAGCCCGGTGCCTGACGCCCGC
CCCACGACCCGCAGCGCCCGACCGAAAGGAGCGCACGACCCCATGCATCGATAAAATAAAAGATTTTATT
TAGTCTCCAGAAAAAGGGGGGAATGAAAGACCCCACCTGTAGGTTTGGCAAGCTAGCTTAAGTAACGCCA
TTTTGCAAGGCATGGAAAATACATAACTGAGAATAGAGAAGTTCAGATCAAGGTTAGGAACAGAGAGACA
GCAGAATATGGGCCAAACAGGATATCTGTGGTAAGCAGTTCCTGCCCCGGCTCAGGGCCAAGAACAGATG
GTCCCCAGATGCGGTCCCGCCCTCAGCAGTTTCTAGAGAACCATCAGATGTTTCCAGGGTGCCCCAAGGA
CCTGAAATGACCCTGTGCCTTATTTGAACTAACCAATCAGTTCGCTTCTCGCTTCTGTTCGCGCGCTTCT
GCTCCCCGAGCTCAATAAAAGAGCCCACAACCCCTCACTCGGCGCGCCAGTCCTCCGATAGACTGCGTCG
CCCGGGTACCCGTGTATCCAATAAACCCTCTTGCAGTTGCATCCGACTTGTGGTCTCGCTGTTCCTTGGG
AGGGTCTCCTCTGAGTGATTGACTACCCGTCAGCGGGGGTCTTTCATGGGTAACAGTTTCTTGAAGTTGG
AGAACAACATTCTGAGGGTAGGAGTCGAATATTAAGTAATCCTGACTCAATTAGCCACTGTTTTGAATCC
ACATACTCCAATACTCCTGAAATAGTTCATTATGGACAGCGCAGAAGAGCTGGGGAGAATTAATTCGTAA
TCATGGTCATAGCTGTTTCCTGTGTGAAATTGTTATCCGCTCACAATTCCACACAACATACGAGCCGGAA
GCATAAAGTGTAAAGCCTGGGGTGCCTAATGAGTGAGCTAACTCACATTAATTGCGTTGCGCTCACTGCC
CGCTTTCCAGTCGGGAAACCTGTCGTGCCAGCTGCATTAATGAATCGGCCAACGCGCGGGGAGAGGCGGT
TTGCGTATTGGGCGCTCTTCCGCTTCCTCGCTCACTGACTCGCTGCGCTCGGTCGTTCGGCTGCGGCGAG
CGGTATCAGCTCACTCAAAGGCGGTAATACGGTTATCCACAGAATCAGGGGATAACGCAGGAAAGAACAT
GTGAGCAAAAGGCCAGCAAAAGGCCAGGAACCGTAAAAAGGCCGCGTTGCTGGCGTTTTTCCATAGGCTC
CGCCCCCCTGACGAGCATCACAAAAATCGACGCTCAAGTCAGAGGTGGCGAAACCCGACAGGACTATAAA
GATACCAGGCGTTTCCCCCTGGAAGCTCCCTCGTGCGCTCTCCTGTTCCGACCCTGCCGCTTACCGGATA
CCTGTCCGCCTTTCTCCCTTCGGGAAGCGTGGCGCTTTCTCATAGCTCACGCTGTAGGTATCTCAGTTCG
GTGTAGGTCGTTCGCTCCAAGCTGGGCTGTGTGCACGAACCCCCCGTTCAGCCCGACCGCTGCGCCTTAT
CCGGTAACTATCGTCTTGAGTCCAACCCGGTAAGACACGACTTATCGCCACTGGCAGCAGCCACTGGTAA
CAGGATTAGCAGAGCGAGGTATGTAGGCGGTGCTACAGAGTTCTTGAAGTGGTGGCCTAACTACGGCTAC
ACTAGAAGGACAGTATTTGGTATCTGCGCTCTGCTGAAGCCAGTTACCTTCGGAAAAAGAGTTGGTAGCT
CTTGATCCGGCAAACAAACCACCGCTGGTAGCGGTGGTTTTTTTGTTTGCAAGCAGCAGATTACGCGCAG
AAAAAAAGGATCTCAAGAAGATCCTTTGATCTTTTCTACGGGGTCTGACGCTCAGTGGAACGAAAACTCA
CGTTAAGGGATTTTGGTCATGAGATTATCAAAAAGGATCTTCACCTAGATCCTTTTAAATTAAAAATGAA
GTTTTAAATCAATCTAAAGTATATATGAGTAAACTTGGTCTGACAGTTACCAATGCTTAATCAGTGAGGC
ACCTATCTCAGCGATCTGTCTATTTCGTTCATCCATAGTTGCCTGACTCCCCGTCGTGTAGATAACTACG
ATACGGGAGGGCTTACCATCTGGCCCCAGTGCTGCAATGATACCGCGAGACCCACGCTCACCGGCTCCAG
ATTTATCAGCAATAAACCAGCCAGCCGGAAGGGCCGAGCGCAGAAGTGGTCCTGCAACTTTATCCGCCTC
CATCCAGTCTATTAATTGTTGCCGGGAAGCTAGAGTAAGTAGTTCGCCAGTTAATAGTTTGCGCAACGTT
GTTGCCATTGCTACAGGCATCGTGGTGTCACGCTCGTCGTTTGGTATGGCTTCATTCAGCTCCGGTTCCC
AACGATCAAGGCGAGTTACATGATCCCCCATGTTGTGCAAAAAAGCGGTTAGCTCCTTCGGTCCTCCGAT
CGTTGTCAGAAGTAAGTTGGCCGCAGTGTTATCACTCATGGTTATGGCAGCACTGCATAATTCTCTTACT
GTCATGCCATCCGTAAGATGCTTTTCTGTGACTGGTGAGTACTCAACCAAGTCATTCTGAGAATAGTGTA
TGCGGCGACCGAGTTGCTCTTGCCCGGCGTCAATACGGGATAATACCGCGCCACATAGCAGAACTTTAAA
AGTGCTCATCATTGGAAAACGTTCTTCGGGGCGAAAACTCTCAAGGATCTTACCGCTGTTGAGATCCAGT
TCGATGTAACCCACTCGTGCACCCAACTGATCTTCAGCATCTTTTACTTTCACCAGCGTTTCTGGGTGAG
CAAAAACAGGAAGGCAAAATGCCGCAAAAAAGGGAATAAGGGCGACACGGAAATGTTGAATACTCATACT
CTTCCTTTTTCAATATTATTGAAGCATTTATCAGGGTTATTGTCTCATGAGCGGATACATATTTGAATGT
ATTTAGAAAAATAAACAAATAGGGGTTCCGCGCACATTTCCCCGAAAAGTGCCACCTGACGTCTAAGAAA
CCATTATTATCATGACATTAACCTATAAAAATAGGCGTATCACGAGGCCCTTTCGTCTCGCGCGTTTCGG
TGATGACGGTGAAAACCTCTGACACATGCAGCTCCCGGAGACGGTCACAGCTTGTCTGTAAGCGGATGCC
GGGAGCAGACAAGCCCGTCAGGGCGCGTCAGCGGGTGTTGGCGGGTGTCGGGGCTGGCTTAACTATGCGG
CATCAGAGCAGATTGTACTGAGAGTGCACCATATGCGGTGTGAAATACCGCACAGATGCGTAAGGAGAAA
ATACCGCATCAGGCGCCATTCGCCATTCAGGCTGCGCAACTGTTGGGAAGGGCGATCGGTGCGGGCCTCT
TCGCTATTACGCCAGCTGGCGAAAGGGGGATGTGCTGCAAGGCGATTAAGTTGGGTAACGCCAGGGTTTT
CCCAGTCACGACGTTGTAAAACGACGGCGCAAGGAATGGTGCATGCAAGGAGATGGCGCCCAACAGTCCC
CCGGCCACGGGGCCTGCCACCATACCCACGCCGAAACAAGCGCTCATGAGCCCGAAGTGGCGAGCCCGAT
CTTCCCCATCGGTGATGTCGGCGATATAGGCGCCAGCAACCGCACCTGTGGCGCCGGTGATGCCGGCCAC
GATGCGTCCGGCGTAGAGGCGATTAGTCCAATTTGTTAAAGACAGGATATCAGTGGTCCAGGCTCTAGTT
TTGACTCAACAATATCACCAGCTGAAGCCTATAGAGTACGAGCCATAGATAAAATAAAAGATTTTATTTA
GTCTCCAGAAAAAGGGGGGAA
