Features (pLannotate 1.2.2; 19 found; start..end, strand, type, name):
    579..920     +  misc_feature   MESV Ψ: packaging signal of murine embryonic stem cell virus
    987..1403    +  CDS            gag (truncated): truncated Moloney murine leukemia virus (MMLV) gag gene lacking the start codon
   1431..2147    +  CDS            Venus: Venus is a basic (constitutively fluorescent) yellow fluorescent protein published in 2002, derived from Aequorea victoria. It is reported to be a rapidly-maturing weak dimer with moderate acid sensitivity.
   2164..2663    +  promoter       PGK promoter: mouse phosphoglycerate kinase 1 promoter
   2684..3283    +  CDS            PuroR: puromycin N-acetyltransferase; pac from Streptomyces alboniger; confers resistance to puromycin
   3383..3897    +  LTR            3' LTR: 3' long terminal repeat from murine embryonic stem cell virus
   4059..4075    -  protein_bind   lac operator: The lac repressor binds to the lac operator to inhibit transcription in E. coli. This inhibition can be relieved by adding lactose or isopropyl-β-D-thiogalactopyranoside (IPTG). lac repressor encoded by lacI
   4083..4113    -  promoter       lac promoter: promoter for the E. coli lac operon
   4128..4149    -  protein_bind   CAP binding site: CAP binding activates transcription in the presence of cAMP. E. coli catabolite activator protein
   4162..4254    -  CDS            lacI (fragment): lac repressor; lacI; The lac repressor binds to the lac operator to inhibit transcription in E. coli. This inhibition can be relieved by adding lactose or isopropyl-β-D-thiogalactopyranoside (IPTG).
   4437..5025    -  rep_origin     ori: high-copy-number ColE1/pMB1/pBR322/pUC origin of replication
   5196..6056    -  CDS            AmpR: β-lactamase; bla; confers resistance to ampicillin, carbenicillin, and related antibiotics
   6057..6161    -  promoter       AmpR promoter: bla
   6256..6291    +  CDS            rop (fragment): Rop protein, which maintains plasmids at low copy number; rop
   6393..6492    +  misc_feature   bom (fragment): basis of mobility region from pBR322
   6498..6647    -  CDS            lacZα (fragment): LacZα fragment of β-galactosidase; lacZ fragment
   6647..6848    -  CDS            TcR (fragment): tetracycline efflux protein; tet; confers resistance to tetracycline
   6849..6947    +  CDS            env (fragment): murine leukemia virus gPr80 envelope polyprotein precursor; env; proteolytically cleaved into gp70SU and p15TM subunits
   6989..515     +  LTR            5' LTR (across the origin): 5' long terminal repeat from murine embryonic stem cell virus
>Addgene plasmid #96940 | pMSCVpuro-Venus | addgene full sequence | sequence record 208606 | Addgene NGS Result
TGAAAGACCCCACCTGTAGGTTTGGCAAGCTAGCTTAAGTAACGCCATTTTGCAAGGCATGGAAAATACA
TAACTGAGAATAGAGAAGTTCAGATCAAGGTTAGGAACAGAGAGACAGCAGAATATGGGCCAAACAGGAT
ATCTGTGGTAAGCAGTTCCTGCCCCGGCTCAGGGCCAAGAACAGATGGTCCCCAGATGCGGTCCCGCCCT
CAGCAGTTTCTAGAGAACCATCAGATGTTTCCAGGGTGCCCCAAGGACCTGAAATGACCCTGTGCCTTAT
TTGAACTAACCAATCAGTTCGCTTCTCGCTTCTGTTCGCGCGCTTCTGCTCCCCGAGCTCAATAAAAGAG
CCCACAACCCCTCACTCGGCGCGCCAGTCCTCCGATAGACTGCGTCGCCCGGGTACCCGTATTCCCAATA
AAGCCTCTTGCTGTTTGCATCCGAATCGTGGACTCGCTGATCCTTGGGAGGGTCTCCTCAGATTGATTGA
CTGCCCACCTCGGGGGTCTTTCATTTGGAGGTTCCACCGAGATTTGGAGACCCCTGCCCAGGGACCACCG
ACCCCCCCGCCGGGAGGTAAGCTGGCCAGCGGTCGTTTCGTGTCTGTCTCTGTCTTTGTGCGTGTTTGTG
CCGGCATCTAATGTTTGCGCCTGCGTCTGTACTAGTTAGCTAACTAGCTCTGTATCTGGCGGACCCGTGG
TGGAACTGACGAGTTCTGAACACCCGGCCGCAACCCTGGGAGACGTCCCAGGGACTTTGGGGGCCGTTTT
TGTGGCCCGACCTGAGGAAGGGAGTCGATGTGGAATCCGACCCCGTCAGGATATGTGGTTCTGGTAGGAG
ACGAGAACCTAAAACAGTTCCCGCCTCCGTCTGAATTTTTGCTTTCGGTTTGGAACCGAAGCCGCGCGTC
TTGTCTGCTGCAGCGCTGCAGCATCGTTCTGTGTTGTCTCTGTCTGACTGTGTTTCTGTATTTGTCTGAA
AATTAGGGCCAGACTGTTACCACTCCCTTAAGTTTGACCTTAGGTCACTGGAAAGATGTCGAGCGGATCG
CTCACAACCAGTCGGTAGATGTCAAGAAGAGACGTTGGGTTACCTTCTGCTCTGCAGAATGGCCAACCTT
TAACGTCGGATGGCCGCGAGACGGCACCTTTAACCGAGACCTCATCACCCAGGTTAAGATCAAGGTCTTT
TCACCTGGCCCGCATGGACACCCAGACCAGGTCCCCTACATCGTGACCTGGGAAGCCTTGGCTTTTGACC
CCCCTCCCTGGGTCAAGCCCTTTGTACACCCTAAGCCTCCGCCTCCTCTTCCTCCATCCGCCCCGTCTCT
CCCCCTTGAACCTCCTCGTTCGACCCCGCCTCGATCCTCCCTTTATCCAGCCCTCACTCCTTCTCTAGGC
GCCGGAATTAGATCTCTCGAGGTTGCCACCATGGTCAGCAAGGGAGAAGAACTTTTCACGGGCGTGGTAC
CTATCCTCGTGGAGCTGGACGGTGATGTGAACGGACATAAGTTTAGCGTTTCTGGTGAAGGCGAAGGGGA
CGCTACGTACGGTAAGCTCACGCTCAAACTGATCTGTACCACCGGGAAGCTGCCCGTGCCTTGGCCGACA
TTGGTTACTACCCTGGGGTATGGCCTCCAGTGTTTCGCAAGATACCCCGACCACATGAAGCAGCACGACT
TCTTTAAAAGCGCCATGCCAGAAGGATACGTCCAGGAGAGGACGATATTTTTTAAGGATGATGGCAATTA
TAAGACCCGCGCAGAAGTTAAATTCGAAGGGGATACTCTGGTGAACAGGATCGAGTTGAAGGGGATAGAT
TTTAAGGAGGACGGTAATATTCTCGGGCACAAATTGGAGTACAACTATAACAGTCACAATGTTTATATCA
CCGCCGATAAGCAAAAGAACGGCATAAAAGCCAATTTTAAGATCAGACATAATATCGAGGACGGCGGGGT
CCAGCTCGCCGACCATTATCAGCAGAATACCCCAATAGGCGATGGACCAGTACTCTTGCCTGACAACCAT
TACCTGTCTTACCAAAGCGCACTGTCAAAGGACCCAAACGAGAAACGGGATCATATGGTTCTCCTGGAAT
TCGTCACAGCAGCCGGGATCACACTCGGGATGGACGAGTTGTACAAGTAAAACGAATTCTACCGGGTAGG
GGAGGCGCTTTTCCCAAGGCCGTCTGGAGCATGCGCTTTAGCAGCCCCGCTGGGCACTTGGCGCTACACA
AGTGGCCTCTGGCCTCGCACACATTCCACATCCACCGGTAGGCGCCAACCGGCTCCGTTCTTTGGTGGCC
CCTTCGCGCCACCTTCTACTCCTCCCCTAGTCAGGAAGTTCCCCCCCGCCCCGCAGCTCGCGTCGTGCAG
GACGTGACAAATGGAAGTAGCACGTCTCACTAGTCTCGTGCAGATGGACAGCACCGCTGAGCAATGGAAG
CGGGTAGGCCTTTGGGGCAGCGGCCAATAGCAGCTTTGCTCCTTCGCTTTCTGGGCTCAGAGGCTGGGAA
GGGGTGGGTCCGGGGGCGGGCTCAGGGGCGGGCTCAGGGGCGGGGCGGGCGCCCGAAGGTCCTCCGGAGG
CCCGGCATTCTGCACGCTTCAAAAGCGCACGTCTGCCGCGCTGTTCTCCTCTTCCTCATCTCCGGGCCTT
TCGACCTGCAGCCCAAGCTTACCATGACCGAGTACAAGCCCACGGTGCGCCTCGCCACCCGCGACGACGT
CCCCAGGGCCGTACGCACCCTCGCCGCCGCGTTCGCCGACTACCCCGCCACGCGCCACACCGTCGATCCG
GACCGCCACATCGAGCGGGTCACCGAGCTGCAAGAACTCTTCCTCACGCGCGTCGGGCTCGACATCGGCA
AGGTGTGGGTCGCGGACGACGGCGCCGCGGTGGCGGTCTGGACCACGCCGGAGAGCGTCGAAGCGGGGGC
GGTGTTCGCCGAGATCGGCCCGCGCATGGCCGAGTTGAGCGGTTCCCGGCTGGCCGCGCAGCAACAGATG
GAAGGCCTCCTGGCGCCGCACCGGCCCAAGGAGCCCGCGTGGTTCCTGGCCACCGTCGGCGTCTCGCCCG
ACCACCAGGGCAAGGGTCTGGGCAGCGCCGTCGTGCTCCCCGGAGTGGAGGCGGCCGAGCGCGCCGGGGT
GCCCGCCTTCCTGGAGACCTCCGCGCCCCGCAACCTCCCCTTCTACGAGCGGCTCGGCTTCACCGTCACC
GCCGACGTCGAGGTGCCCGAAGGACCGCGCACCTGGTGCATGACCCGCAAGCCCGGTGCCTGACGCCCGC
CCCACGACCCGCAGCGCCCGACCGAAAGGAGCGCACGACCCCATGCATCGATAAAATAAAAGATTTTATT
TAGTCTCCAGAAAAAGGGGGGAATGAAAGACCCCACCTGTAGGTTTGGCAAGCTAGCTTAAGTAACGCCA
TTTTGCAAGGCATGGAAAATACATAACTGAGAATAGAGAAGTTCAGATCAAGGTTAGGAACAGAGAGACA
GCAGAATATGGGCCAAACAGGATATCTGTGGTAAGCAGTTCCTGCCCCGGCTCAGGGCCAAGAACAGATG
GTCCCCAGATGCGGTCCCGCCCTCAGCAGTTTCTAGAGAACCATCAGATGTTTCCAGGGTGCCCCAAGGA
CCTGAAATGACCCTGTGCCTTATTTGAACTAACCAATCAGTTCGCTTCTCGCTTCTGTTCGCGCGCTTCT
GCTCCCCGAGCTCAATAAAAGAGCCCACAACCCCTCACTCGGCGCGCCAGTCCTCCGATAGACTGCGTCG
CCCGGGTACCCGTGTATCCAATAAACCCTCTTGCAGTTGCATCCGACTTGTGGTCTCGCTGTTCCTTGGG
AGGGTCTCCTCTGAGTGATTGACTACCCGTCAGCGGGGGTCTTTCATGGGTAACAGTTTCTTGAAGTTGG
AGAACAACATTCTGAGGGTAGGAGTCGAATATTAAGTAATCCTGACTCAATTAGCCACTGTTTTGAATCC
ACATACTCCAATACTCCTGAAATAGTTCATTATGGACAGCGCAGAAAGAGCTGGGGAGAATTGTGAAATT
GTTATCCGCTCACAATTCCACACAACATACGAGCCGGAAGCATAAAGTGTAAAGCCTGGGGTGCCTAATG
AGTGAGCTAACTCACATTAATTGCGTTGCGCTCACTGCCCGCTTTCCAGTCGGGAAACCTGTCGTGCCAG
CTGCATTAATGAATCGGCCAACGCGCGGGGAGAGGCGGTTTGCGTATTGGGCGCTCTTCCGCTTCCTCGC
TCACTGACTCGCTGCGCTCGGTCGTTCGGCTGCGGCGAGCGGTATCAGCTCACTCAAAGGCGGTAATACG
GTTATCCACAGAATCAGGGGATAACGCAGGAAAGAACATGTGAGCAAAAGGCCAGCAAAAGGCCAGGAAC
CGTAAAAAGGCCGCGTTGCTGGCGTTTTTCCATAGGCTCCGCCCCCCTGACGAGCATCACAAAAATCGAC
GCTCAAGTCAGAGGTGGCGAAACCCGACAGGACTATAAAGATACCAGGCGTTTCCCCCTGGAAGCTCCCT
CGTGCGCTCTCCTGTTCCGACCCTGCCGCTTACCGGATACCTGTCCGCCTTTCTCCCTTCGGGAAGCGTG
GCGCTTTCTCATAGCTCACGCTGTAGGTATCTCAGTTCGGTGTAGGTCGTTCGCTCCAAGCTGGGCTGTG
TGCACGAACCCCCCGTTCAGCCCGACCGCTGCGCCTTATCCGGTAACTATCGTCTTGAGTCCAACCCGGT
AAGACACGACTTATCGCCACTGGCAGCAGCCACTGGTAACAGGATTAGCAGAGCGAGGTATGTAGGCGGT
GCTACAGAGTTCTTGAAGTGGTGGCCTAACTACGGCTACACTAGAAGAACAGTATTTGGTATCTGCGCTC
TGCTGAAGCCAGTTACCTTCGGAAAAAGAGTTGGTAGCTCTTGATCCGGCAAACAAACCACCGCTGGTAG
CGGTGGTTTTTTTGTTTGCAAGCAGCAGATTACGCGCAGAAAAAAAGGATCTCAAGAAGATCCTTTGATC
TTTTCTACGGGGTCTGACGCTCAGTGGAACGAAAACTCACGTTAAGGGATTTTGGTCATGAGATTATCAA
AAAGGATCTTCACCTAGATCCTTTTAAATTAAAAATGAAGTTTTAAATCAATCTAAAGTATATATGAGTA
AACTTGGTCTGACAGTTACCAATGCTTAATCAGTGAGGCACCTATCTCAGCGATCTGTCTATTTCGTTCA
TCCATAGTTGCCTGACTCCCCGTCGTGTAGATAACTACGATACGGGAGGGCTTACCATCTGGCCCCAGTG
CTGCAATGATACCGCGAGACCCACGCTCACCGGCTCCAGATTTATCAGCAATAAACCAGCCAGCCGGAAG
GGCCGAGCGCAGAAGTGGTCCTGCAACTTTATCCGCCTCCATCCAGTCTATTAATTGTTGCCGGGAAGCT
AGAGTAAGTAGTTCGCCAGTTAATAGTTTGCGCAACGTTGTTGCCATTGCTACAGGCATCGTGGTGTCAC
GCTCGTCGTTTGGTATGGCTTCATTCAGCTCCGGTTCCCAACGATCAAGGCGAGTTACATGATCCCCCAT
GTTGTGCAAAAAAGCGGTTAGCTCCTTCGGTCCTCCGATCGTTGTCAGAAGTAAGTTGGCCGCAGTGTTA
TCACTCATGGTTATGGCAGCACTGCATAATTCTCTTACTGTCATGCCATCCGTAAGATGCTTTTCTGTGA
CTGGTGAGTACTCAACCAAGTCATTCTGAGAATAGTGTATGCGGCGACCGAGTTGCTCTTGCCCGGCGTC
AATACGGGATAATACCGCGCCACATAGCAGAACTTTAAAAGTGCTCATCATTGGAAAACGTTCTTCGGGG
CGAAAACTCTCAAGGATCTTACCGCTGTTGAGATCCAGTTCGATGTAACCCACTCGTGCACCCAACTGAT
CTTCAGCATCTTTTACTTTCACCAGCGTTTCTGGGTGAGCAAAAACAGGAAGGCAAAATGCCGCAAAAAA
GGGAATAAGGGCGACACGGAAATGTTGAATACTCATACTCTTCCTTTTTCAATATTATTGAAGCATTTAT
CAGGGTTATTGTCTCATGAGCGGATACATATTTGAATGTATTTAGAAAAATAAACAAATAGGGGTTCCGC
GCACATTTCCCCGAAAAGTGCCACCTGACGTCTAAGAAACCATTATTATCATGACATTAACCTATAAAAA
TAGGCGTATCACGAGGCCCTTTCGTCTCGCGCGTTTCGGTGATGACGGTGAAAACCTCTGACACATGCAG
CTCCCGGAGACGGTCACAGCTTGTCTGTAAGCGGATGCCGGGAGCAGACAAGCCCGTCAGGGCGCGTCAG
CGGGTGTTGGCGGGTGTCGGGGCTGGCTTAACTATGCGGCATCAGAGCAGATTGTACTGAGAGTGCACCA
TATGCGGTGTGAAATACCGCACAGATGCGTAAGGAGAAAATACCGCATCAGGCGCCATTCGCCATTCAGG
CTGCGCAACTGTTGGGAAGGGCGATCGGTGCGGGCCTCTTCGCTATTACGCCAGCTGGCGAAAGGGGGAT
GTGCTGCAAGGCGATTAAGTTGGGTAACGCCAGGGTTTTCCCAGTCACGACGTTGTAAAACGACGGCGCA
AGGAATGGTGCATGCAAGGAGATGGCGCCCAACAGTCCCCCGGCCACGGGGCCTGCCACCATACCCACGC
CGAAACAAGCGCTCATGAGCCCGAAGTGGCGAGCCCGATCTTCCCCATCGGTGATGTCGGCGATATAGGC
GCCAGCAACCGCACCTGTGGCGCCGGTGATGCCGGCCACGATGCGTCCGGCGTAGAGGCGATTAGTCCAA
TTTGTTAAAGACAGGATATCAGTGGTCCAGGCTCTAGTTTTGACTCAACAATATCACCAGCTGAAGCCTA
TAGAGTACGAGCCATAGATAAAATAAAAGATTTTATTTAGTCTCCAGAAAAAGGGGGGAA
