>Addgene plasmid #96940 | pMSCVpuro-Venus | depositor partial sequence | sequence record 214482 | pMSCVpuro-Venus sequence 720 bps
ATGGTCAGCAAGGGAGAAGAACTTTTCACGGGCGTGGTACCTATCCTCGTGGAGCTGGACGGTGATGTGA
ACGGACATAAGTTTAGCGTTTCTGGTGAAGGCGAAGGGGACGCTACGTACGGTAAGCTCACGCTCAAACT
GATCTGTACCACCGGGAAGCTGCCCGTGCCTTGGCCGACATTGGTTACTACCCTGGGGTATGGCCTCCAG
TGTTTCGCAAGATACCCCGACCACATGAAGCAGCACGACTTCTTTAAAAGCGCCATGCCAGAAGGATACG
TCCAGGAGAGGACGATATTTTTTAAGGATGATGGCAATTATAAGACCCGCGCAGAAGTTAAATTCGAAGG
GGATACTCTGGTGAACAGGATCGAGTTGAAGGGGATAGATTTTAAGGAGGACGGTAATATTCTCGGGCAC
AAATTGGAGTACAACTATAACAGTCACAATGTTTATATCACCGCCGATAAGCAAAAGAACGGCATAAAAG
CCAATTTTAAGATCAGACATAATATCGAGGACGGCGGGGTCCAGCTCGCCGACCATTATCAGCAGAATAC
CCCAATAGGCGATGGACCAGTACTCTTGCCTGACAACCATTACCTGTCTTACCAAAGCGCACTGTCAAAG
GACCCAAACGAGAAACGGGATCATATGGTTCTCCTGGAATTCGTCACAGCAGCCGGGATCACACTCGGGA
TGGACGAGTTGTACAAGTAA
